>Addgene plasmid #201868 | pET3-ARL3-His6 | addgene full sequence | sequence record 403014 | Addgene NGS Result
GCACCTGTGGCGCCGGTGATGCCGGCCACGATGCGTCCGGCGTAGAGGATCGAGATCTCGATCCCGCGAA
ATTAATACGACTCACTATAGGGAGACCACAACGGTTTCCCTCTAGAAATAATTTTGTTTAACTTTAAGAA
GGAGATATACATATGGGCTTGCTCTCAATTTTGCGCAAGTTGAAAAGTGCACCAGACCAGGAGGTGAGAA
TACTTCTCCTGGGCTTGGATAATGCTGGCAAGACCACTCTTCTGAAGCAGCTTGCATCTGAAGACATCAG
CCACATCACACCTACACAGGGTTTCAACATCAAAAGTGTACAATCACAAGGTTTTAAACTGAATGTATGG
GACATTGGTGGACAGAGGAAAATCAGACCATACTGGAAGAATTATTTTGAAAATACCGATATTCTTATAT
ATGTAATCGACAGTGCAGACAGAAAAAGATTTGAAGAGACGGGTCAGGAACTAGCGGAATTACTGGAGGA
AGAAAAACTAAGTTGTGTGCCAGTGCTCATCTTTGCTAATAAGCAGGATTTGCTCACAGCAGCCCCTGCC
TCTGAAATTGCAGAAGGACTGAACCTGCATACCATCCGCGACCGAGTCTGGCAGATCCAGTCTTGCTCAG
CTCTCACAGGAGAGGGCGTTCAGGATGGCATGAACTGGGTCTGCAAAAATGTCAATGCAAAGAAGAAAGG
CAGCGGCAGCGGCAGCCATCACCATCACCATCACTAAGGATCCGGCTGCTAACAAAGCCCGAAAGGAAGC
TGAGTTGGCTGCTGCCACCGCTGAGCAATAACTAGCATAACCCCTTGGGGCCTCTAAACGGGTCTTGAGG
GGTTTTTTGCTGAAAGGAGGAACTATATCCGGATATCCACAGGACGGGTGTGGTCGCCATGATCGCGTAG
TCGATAGTGGCTCCAAGTAGCGAAGCGAGCAGGACTGGGCGGCGGCCAAAGCGGTCGGACAGTGCTCCGA
GAACGGGTGCGCATAGAAATTGCATCAACGCATATAGCGCTAGCAGCACGCCATAGTGACTGGCGATGCT
GTCGGAATGGACGATATCCCGCAAGAGGCCCGGCAGTACCGGCATAACCAAGCCTATGCCTACAGCATCC
AGGGTGACGGTGCCGAGGATGACGATGAGCGCATTGTTAGATTTCATACACGGTGCCTGACTGCGTTAGC
AATTTAACTGTGATAAACTACCGCATTAAAGCTTATCGATGATAAGCTGTCAAACATGAGAATTCTTGAA
GACGAAAGGGCCTCGTGATACGCCTATTTTTATAGGTTAATGTCATGATAATAATGGTTTCTTAGACGTC
AGGTGGCACTTTTCGGGGAAATGTGCGCGGAACCCCTATTTGTTTATTTTTCTAAATACATTCAAATATG
TATCCGCTCATGAGACAATAACCCTGATAAATGCTTCAATAATATTGAAAAAGGAAGAGTATGAGTATTC
AACATTTCCGTGTCGCCCTTATTCCCTTTTTTGCGGCATTTTGCCTTCCTGTTTTTGCTCACCCAGAAAC
GCTGGTGAAAGTAAAAGATGCTGAAGATCAGTTGGGTGCACGAGTGGGTTACATCGAACTGGATCTCAAC
AGCGGTAAGATCCTTGAGAGTTTTCGCCCCGAAGAACGTTTTCCAATGATGAGCACTTTTAAAGTTCTGC
TATGTGGCGCGGTATTATCCCGTGTTGACGCCGGGCAAGAGCAACTCGGTCGCCGCATACACTATTCTCA
GAATGACTTGGTTGAGTACTCACCAGTCACAGAAAAGCATCTTACGGATGGCATGACAGTAAGAGAATTA
TGCAGTGCTGCCATAACCATGAGTGATAACACTGCGGCCAACTTACTTCTGACAACGATCGGAGGACCGA
AGGAGCTAACCGCTTTTTTGCACAACATGGGGGATCATGTAACTCGCCTTGATCGTTGGGAACCGGAGCT
GAATGAAGCCATACCAAACGACGAGCGTGACACCACGATGCCTGCAGCAATGGCAACAACGTTGCGCAAA
CTATTAACTGGCGAACTACTTACTCTAGCTTCCCGGCAACAATTAATAGACTGGATGGAGGCGGATAAAG
TTGCAGGACCACTTCTGCGCTCGGCCCTTCCGGCTGGCTGGTTTATTGCTGATAAATCTGGAGCCGGTGA
GCGTGGGTCTCGCGGTATCATTGCAGCACTGGGGCCAGATGGTAAGCCCTCCCGTATCGTAGTTATCTAC
ACGACGGGGAGTCAGGCAACTATGGATGAACGAAATAGACAGATCGCTGAGATAGGTGCCTCACTGATTA
AGCATTGGTAACTGTCAGACCAAGTTTACTCATATATACTTTAGATTGATTTAAAACTTCATTTTTAATT
TAAAAGGATCTAGGTGAAGATCCTTTTTGATAATCTCATGACCAAAATCCCTTAACGTGAGTTTTCGTTC
CACTGAGCGTCAGACCCCGTAGAAAAGATCAAAGGATCTTCTTGAGATCCTTTTTTTCTGCGCGTAATCT
GCTGCTTGCAAACAAAAAAACCACCGCTACCAGCGGTGGTTTGTTTGCCGGATCAAGAGCTACCAACTCT
TTTTCCGAAGGTAACTGGCTTCAGCAGAGCGCAGATACCAAATACTGTCCTTCTAGTGTAGCCGTAGTTA
GGCCACCACTTCAAGAACTCTGTAGCACCGCCTACATACCTCGCTCTGCTAATCCTGTTACCAGTGGCTG
CTGCCAGTGGCGATAAGTCGTGTCTTACCGGGTTGGACTCAAGACGATAGTTACCGGATAAGGCGCAGCG
GTCGGGCTGAACGGGGGGTTCGTGCACACAGCCCAGCTTGGAGCGAACGACCTACACCGAACTGAGATAC
CTACAGCGTGAGCTATGAGAAAGCGCCACGCTTCCCGAAGGGAGAAAGGCGGACAGGTATCCGGTAAGCG
GCAGGGTCGGAACAGGAGAGCGCACGAGGGAGCTTCCAGGGGGAAACGCCTGGTATCTTTATAGTCCTGT
CGGGTTTCGCCACCTCTGACTTGAGCGTCGATTTTTGTGATGCTCGTCAGGGGGGCGGAGCCTATGGAAA
AACGCCAGCAACGCGGCCTTTTTACGGTTCCTGGCCTTTTGCTGGCCTTTTGCTCACATGTTCTTTCCTG
CGTTATCCCCTGATTCTGTGGATAACCGTATTACCGCCTTTGAGTGAGCTGATACCGCTCGCCGCAGCCG
AACGACCGAGCGCAGCGAGTCAGTGAGCGAGGAAGCGGAAGAGCGCCTGATGCGGTATTTTCTCCTTACG
CATCTGTGCGGTATTTCACACCGCATATATGGTGCACTCTCAGTACAATCTGCTCTGATGCCGCATAGTT
AAGCCAGTATACACTCCGCTATCGCTACGTGACTGGGTCATGGCTGCGCCCCGACACCCGCCAACACCCG
CTGACGCGCCCTGACGGGCTTGTCTGCTCCCGGCATCCGCTTACAGACAAGCTGTGACCGTCTCCGGGAG
CTGCATGTGTCAGAGGTTTTCACCGTCATCACCGAAACGCGCGAGGCAGCTGCGGTAAAGCTCATCAGCG
TGGTCGTGAAGCGATTCACAGATGTCTGCCTGTTCATCCGCGTCCAGCTCGTTGAGTTTCTCCAGAAGCG
TTAATGTCTGGCTTCTGATAAAGCGGGCCATGTTAAGGGCGGTTTTTTCCTGTTTGGTCACTGATGCCTC
CGTGTAAGGGGGATTTCTGTTCATGGGGGTAATGATACCGATGAAACGAGAGAGGATGCTCACGATACGG
GTTACTGATGATGAACATGCCCGGTTACTGGAACGTTGTGAGGGTAAACAACTGGCGGTATGGATGCGGC
GGGACCAGAGAAAAATCACTCAGGGTCAATGCCAGCGCTTCGTTAATACAGATGTAGGTGTTCCACAGGG
TAGCCAGCAGCATCCTGCGATGCAGATCCGGAACATAATGGTGCAGGGCGCTGACTTCCGCGTTTCCAGA
CTTTACGAAACACGGAAACCGAAGACCATTCATGTTGTTGCTCAGGTCGCAGACGTTTTGCAGCAGCAGT
CGCTTCACGTTCGCTCGCGTATCGGTGATTCATTCTGCTAACCAGTAAGGCAACCCCGCCAGCCTAGCCG
GGTCCTCAACGACAGGAGCACGATCATGCGCACCCGTGGCCAGGACCCAACGCTGCCCGAGATGCGCCGC
GTGCGGCTGCTGGAGATGGCGGACGCGATGGATATGTTCTGCCAAGGGTTGGTTTGCGCATTCACAGTTC
TCCGCAAGAATTGATTGGCTCCAATTCTTGGAGTGGTGAATCCGTTAGCGAGGTGCCGCCGGCTTCCATT
CAGGTCGAGGTGGCCCGGCTCCATGCACCGCGACGCAACGCGGGGAGGCAGACAAGGTATAGGGCGGCGC
CTACAATCCATGCCAACCCGTTCCATGTGCTCGCCGAGGCGGCATAAATCGCCGTGACGATCAGCGGTCC
AGTGATCGAAGTTAGGCTGGTAAGAGCCGCGAGCGATCCTTGAAGCTGTCCCTGATGGTCGTCATCTACC
TGCCTGGACAGCATGGCCTGCAACGCGGGCATCCCGATGCCGCCGGAAGCGAGAAGAATCATAATGGGGA
AGGCCATCCAGCCTCGCGTCGCGAACGCCAGCAAGACGTAGCCCAGCGCGTCGGCCGCCATGCCGGCGAT
AATGGCCTGCTTCTCGCCGAAACGTTTGGTGGCGGGACCAGTGACGAAGGCTTGAGCGAGGGCGTGCAAG
ATTCCGAATACCGCAAGCGACAGGCCGATCATCGTCGCGCTCCAGCGAAAGCGGTCCTCGCCGAAAATGA
CCCAGAGCGCTGCCGGCACCTGTCCTACGAGTTGCATGATAAAGAAGACAGTCATAAGTGCGGCGACGAT
AGTCATGCCCCGCGCCCACCGGAAGGAGCTGACTGGGTTGAAGGCTCTCAAGGGCATCGGTCGACGCTCT
CCCTTATGCGACTCCTGCATTAGGAAGCAGCCCAGTAGTAGGTTGAGGCCGTTGAGCACCGCCGCCGCAA
GGAATGGTGCATGCAAGGAGATGGCGCCCAACAGTCCCCCGGCCACGGGGCCTGCCACCATACCCACGCC
GAAACAAGCGCTCATGAGCCCGAAGTGGCGAGCCCGATCTTCCCCATCGGTGATGTCGGCGATATAGGCG
CCAGCAACC
Features (pLannotate 1.2.2; 15 found; start..end, strand, type, name):
     73..91      +  promoter       T7 promoter: promoter for bacteriophage T7 RNA polymerase
    123..145     +  RBS            RBS: efficient ribosome binding site from bacteriophage T7 gene 10 (Olins and Rangwala, 1989)
    153..695     +  CDS            ARL3: ARL3_HUMAN - Also known as ARFL3. Experimental evidence at protein level: Swiss-Prot protein existence level 1. Small GTP-binding protein which cycles between an inactive GDP-bound and an active GTP-bound form, and the rate of cycling is regulated by guanine nucleotide exchange factors (GEF) and GTPase- activating proteins (GAP) (PubMed:16525022, PubMed:18588884). Required for normal cytokinesis and cilia signaling (PubMed:22085962). Requires assistance from GTPase-activating proteins (GAPs) like RP2 and PDE6D, in order to cycle between inactive GDP-bound and active GTP-bound forms. Required f
    717..734     +  CDS            7xHis (fragment): 6xHis affinity tag
    745..794     +  CDS            SET1 (fragment): solubility-enhancement tag derived from T7 phage gene 10B
    802..849     +  terminator     T7 terminator: transcription terminator for bacteriophage T7 RNA polymerase
    875..1167    -  CDS            TcR (fragment): tetracycline efflux protein; tet; confers resistance to tetracycline
   1215..1243    -  promoter       tet promoter: E. coli promoter for tetracycline efflux protein gene
   1356..1460    +  promoter       AmpR promoter: bla
   1461..2321    +  CDS            AmpR: β-lactamase; bla; confers resistance to ampicillin, carbenicillin, and related antibiotics
   2492..3080    +  rep_origin     ori: high-copy-number ColE1/pMB1/pBR322/pUC origin of replication
   3266..3408    -  misc_feature   bom: basis of mobility region from pBR322
   3510..3701    -  CDS            rop: Rop protein, which maintains plasmids at low copy number; rop
   3718..4098    +  CDS            YPB1_ECOLX: Protein predicted: Swiss-Prot protein existence level 4. From Escherichia coli.
   4340..51      -  CDS            TcR (fragment) (across the origin): tetracycline efflux protein; tet; confers resistance to tetracycline
