[The description below was written by a language model from this plasmid's Addgene catalogue record and pLannotate feature annotations shown in this document.]
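Description:
pET3-ARL3-His6 is a bacterial expression plasmid built on the pET3C backbone for producing the human small GTPase ARL3 in E. coli. It is propagated through a ColE1/pMB1-type origin and selected with ampicillin via a β-lactamase (AmpR) gene under its own promoter. The sequenced record (about 5.2 kb) also retains pBR322-derived backbone elements: the bom mobilisation region, the rop gene, a tet promoter and fragments of the tetracycline resistance gene, which is interrupted and so not expected to confer resistance. The catalogue lists the plasmid as high copy, although rop is generally associated with reduced copy number.

The expression cassette consists of a T7 promoter followed by the strong ribosome binding site from phage T7 gene 10, the ARL3 coding sequence, and a T7 terminator. According to the record, ARL3 was inserted between NdeI and BamHI sites and carries a C-terminal 6xHis tag joined through a short glycine-serine linker, allowing purification by immobilised metal affinity chromatography. A short fragment annotated as derived from T7 gene 10 lies between the His tag and the terminator; it is probably residual vector sequence rather than part of the expressed protein, though the record does not say where the stop codon falls. No lac operator or lacI gene is annotated, so transcription depends simply on T7 RNA polymerase supplied by the expression host, while the listed DH5alpha strain serves for plasmid maintenance.

ARL3 cycles between GDP- and GTP-bound forms under the control of exchange factors and GTPase-activating proteins, and is implicated in cytokinesis and ciliary signalling. The stated purpose is bacterial expression of the human protein; specific downstream uses are not given.
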