Addgene plasmid #201868: pET3-ARL3-His6
Purpose: Used for bacterial expression of human protein ARL3
Depositing lab: Richard Kahn. Depositing organization: Emory University.
Backbone
  Vector backbone: pET3C
  Backbone size w/o insert (bp): 4600
  Vector type: Bacterial Expression
Growth in bacteria
  Bacterial resistance: Ampicillin, 100 μg/mL
  Growth temperature: 37°C
  Growth strain: DH5alpha
  Copy number: High Copy
Gene/Insert
  Gene/Insert name: ARL3
  Species: H. sapiens (human)
  Entrez Gene: ARL3 (a.k.a. ARFL3, JBTS35, RP83)
  Tag / fusion protein: 6xHis (GSGSGSHHHHHH) (C terminal on insert)
  Cloning method: Restriction Enzyme; 5′ cloning site NdeI (unknown if destroyed); 3′ cloning site BamHI (unknown if destroyed)
Terms and licenses: Academic/Nonprofit Terms; Industry Terms: Not Available to Industry
How to cite: pET3-ARL3-His6 was a gift from Richard Kahn (Addgene plasmid # 201868 ; http://n2t.net/addgene:201868 ; RRID:Addgene_201868)
